>Addgene plasmid #13878 | RCAS GFP (CT#22) | addgene full sequence | sequence record 238422 | Addgene NGS Result
GCCATTTGACCATTCACCACATTGGTGTGCACCTGGGTTGATGGCCGGACCGTTGATTCCCTGACGACTA
CGAGCACCTGCATGAAGCAGAAGGCTTCATTTGGTGACCCCGACGTGATAGTTAGGGAATAGTGGTCGGC
CACAGACGGCGTGGCGATCCTGTCTCCATCCGTCTCGTCTATCGGGAGGCGAGTTCGATGACCCTGGTGG
AGGGGGCTGCGGCTTAGGGAGGCAGAAGCTGAGTACCGTCGGAGGGGATCCACAGGACGGGTGTGGTCGC
CATGATCGCGTAGTCGATAGTGGCTCCAAGTAGCGAAGCGAGCAGGACTGGGCGGCGGCCAAAGCGGTCG
GACAGTGCTCCGAGAACGGGTGCGCATAGAAATTGCATCAACGCATATAGCGCTAGCAGCACGCCATAGT
GACTGGCGATGCTGTCGGAATGGACGATATCCCGCAAGAGGCCCGGCAGTACCGGCATAACCAAGCCTAT
GCCTACAGCATCCAGGGTGACGGTGCCGAGGATGACGATGAGCGCATTGTTAGATTTCATACACGGTGCC
TGACTGCGTTAGCAATTTAACTGTGATAAACTACCGCATTAAAGCTCCAAGCTTGGCTGTTTCCTGTGTG
AAATTGTTATCCGCTCACAATTCCACACATTATACGAGCCGGAAGCATAAAGTGTAAAGCCTGGGGTGCC
TAATGAGTGAGAATTCTTGAAGACGAAAGGGCCTCGTGATACGCCTATTTTTATAGGTTAATGTCATGAT
AATAATGGTTTCTTAGACGTCAGGTGGCACTTTTCGGGGAAATGTGCGCGGAACCCCTATTTGTTTATTT
TTCTAAATACATTCAAATATGTATCCGCTCATGAGACAATAACCCTGATAAATGCTTCAATAATATTGAA
AAAGGAAGAGTATGAGTATTCAACATTTCCGTGTCGCCCTTATTCCCTTTTTTGCGGCATTTTGCCTTCC
TGTTTTTGCTCACCCAGAAACGCTGGTGAAAGTAAAAGATGCTGAAGATCAGTTGGGTGCACGAGTGGGT
TACATCGAACTGGATCTCAACAGCGGTAAGATCCTTGAGAGTTTTCGCCCCGAAGAACGTTTTCCAATGA
TGAGCACTTTTAAAGTTCTGCTATGTGGCGCGGTATTATCCCGTGTTGACGCCGGGCAAGAGCAACTCGG
TCGCCGCATACACTATTCTCAGAATGACTTGGTTGAGTACTCACCAGTCACAGAAAAGCATCTTACGGAT
GGCATGACAGTAAGAGAATTATGCAGTGCTGCCATAACCATGAGTGATAACACTGCGGCCAACTTACTTC
TGACAACGATCGGAGGACCGAAGGAGCTAACCGCTTTTTTGCACAACATGGGGGATCATGTAACTCGCCT
TGATCGTTGGGAACCGGAGCTGAATGAAGCCATACCAAACGACGAGCGTGACACCACGATGCCTGCAGCA
ATGGCAACAACGTTGCGCAAACTATTAACTGGCGAACTACTTACTCTAGCTTCCCGGCAACAATTAATAG
ACTGGATGGAGGCGGATAAAGTTGCAGGACCACTTCTGCGCTCGGCCCTTCCGGCTGGCTGGTTTATTGC
TGATAAATCTGGAGCCGGTGAGCGTGGGTCTCGCGGTATCATTGCAGCACTGGGGCCAGATGGTAAGCCC
TCCCGTATCGTAGTTATCTACACGACGGGGAGTCAGGCAACTATGGATGAACGAAATAGACAGATCGCTG
AGATAGGTGCCTCACTGATTAAGCATTGGTAACTGTCAGACCAAGTTTACTCATATATACTTTAGATTGA
TTTAAAACTTCATTTTTAATTTAAAAGGATCTAGGTGAAGATCCTTTTTGATAATCTCATGACCAAAATC
CCTTAACGTGAGTTTTCGTTCCACTGAGCGTCAGACCCCGTAGAAAAGATCAAAGGATCTTCTTGAGATC
CTTTTTTTCTGCGCGTAATCTGCTGCTTGCAAACAAAAAAACCACCGCTACCAGCGGTGGTTTGTTTGCC
GGATCAAGAGCTACCAACTCTTTTTCCGAAGGTAACTGGCTTCAGCAGAGCGCAGATACCAAATACTGTC
CTTCTAGTGTAGCCGTAGTTAGGCCACCACTTCAAGAACTCTGTAGCACCGCCTACATACCTCGCTCTGC
TAATCCTGTTACCAGTGGCTGCTGCCAGTGGCGATAAGTCGTGTCTTACCGGGTTGGACTCAAGACGATA
GTTACCGGATAAGGCGCAGCGGTCGGGCTGAACGGGGGGTTCGTGCACACAGCCCAGCTTGGAGCGAACG
ACCTACACCGAACTGAGATACCTACAGCGTGAGCTATGAGAAAGCGCCACGCTTCCCGAAGGGAGAAAGG
CGGACAGGTATCCGGTAAGCGGCAGGGTCGGAACAGGAGAGCGCACGAGGGAGCTTCCAGGGGGAAACGC
CTGGTATCTTTATAGTCCTGTCGGGTTTCGCCACCTCTGACTTGAGCGTCGATTTTTGTGATGCTCGTCA
GGGGGGCGGAGCCTATGGAAAAACGCCAGCAACGCGGCCTTTTTACGGTTCCTGGCCTTTTGCTGGCCTT
TTGCTCACATGTTCTTTCCTGCGTTATCCCCTGATTCTGTGGATAACCGTATTACCGCCTTTGAGTGAGC
TGATACCGCTCGCCGCAGCCGAACGACCGAGCGCAGCGAGTCAGTGAGCGAGGAAGCGGAAGAGCGCCTG
ATGCGGTATTTTCTCCTTACGCATCTGTGCGGTATTTCACACCGCATATGGTGCACTCTCAGTACAATCT
GCTCTGATGCCGCATAGTTAAGCCAGTATACACTCCGCTATCGCTACGTGACTGGGTCATGGCTGCGCCC
CGACACCCGCCAACACCCGCTGACGCGCCCTGACGGGCTTGTCTGCTCCCGGCATCCGCTTACAGACAAG
CTGTGACCGTCTCCGGGAGCTGCATGTGTCAGAGGTTTTCACCGTCATCACCGAAACGCGCGAGGCAGCT
GCGGTAAAGCTCATCAGCGTGGTCGTGAAGCGATTCACAGATGTCTGCCTGTTCATCCGCGTCCAGCTCG
TTGAGTTTCTCCAGAAGCGTTAATGTCTGGCTTCTGATAAAGCGGGCCATGTTAAGGGCGGTTTTTTCCT
GTTTGGTCACTGATGCCTCCGTGTAAGGAGGATTTCTGTTCATGGGGGTAATGATACCGATGAAACGAGA
GAGGATGCTCACGATACGGGTTACTGATGATGAACATGCCCGGTTACTGGAACGTTGTGAGGGTAAACAA
CTGGCGGTATGGATGCGGCGGGACCAGAGAAAAATCACTCAGGGTCAATGCCAGCGCTTCGTTAATACAG
ATGTAGGTGTTCCACAGGGTAGCCAGCAGCATCCTGCGATGCAGATCCGGAACATAATGGTGCAGGGCGC
TGACTTCCGCGTTTCCAGACTTTACGAAACACGGAAACCGAAGACCATTCATGTTGTTGCTCAGGTCGCA
GACGTTTTGCAGCAGCAGTCGCTTCACGTTCGCTCGCGTATCGGTGATTCATTCTGCTAACCAGTAAGGC
AACCCCGCCAGCCTAGCCGGGTCCTCAACGACAGGAGCACGATCATGCGCACCCGTGGCCAGGACCCAAC
GCTGCCCGAGATGCGCCGCGTGCGGCTGCTGGAGATGGCGGACGCGATGGATATGTTCTGCCAAGGGTTG
GTTTGCGCATTCACAGTTCTCCGCAAGAATTGATTGGCTCCAATTCTTGGAGTGGTGAATCCGTTAGCGA
GGTGCCGCCGGCTTCCATTCAGGTCGAGGTGGCCCGGCTCCATGCACCGCGACGCAACGCGGGGAGGCAG
ACAAGGTATAGGGCGGCGATGCGATGTACGGGCCAGATATACGCGTATCTGAGGGGACTAGGGTGTGTTT
AGGCGAAAAGCGGGGCTTCGGTTGTACGCGGTTAGGAGTCCCCTCAGGATATAGTAGTTTCGCTTTTGCA
TAGGGAGGGGGAAATGTAGTCTTATGCAATACTCTTGTAGTCTTGCAACATGGTAACGATGAGTTAGCAA
CATGCCTTACAAGGAGAGAAAAAGCACCGTGCATGCCGATTGGTGGAAGTAAGGTGGTACGATCGTGCCT
TATTAGGAAGGCAACAGACGGGTCTGACATGGATTGGACGAACCACTGAATTCCGCATTGCAGAGATATT
GTATTTAAGTGCCTAGCTCGATACAATAAACGCCATTTGACCATTCACCACATTGGTGTGCACCTGGGTT
GATGGCCGGACCGTTGATTCCCTGACGACTACGAGCACCTGCATGAAGCAGAAGGCTTCATTTGGTGACC
CCGACGTGATAGTTAGGGAATAGTGGTCGGCCACAGACGGCGTGGCGATCCTGTCTCCATCCGTCTCGTC
TATCGGGAGGCGAGTTCGATGACCCTGGTGGAGGGGGCTGCGGCTTAGGGAGGCAGAAGCTGAGTACCGT
CGGAGGGAGCTCCAGGGCCCGGAGCGACTGACCCCTGCCGAGAACTCAGAGGGTCGTCGGAAGACGGAGA
GTGAGCCCGACGACCACCCCAGGCACGTCTTTGGTCGGCCTGCGGATCAAGCATGGAAGCCGTCATTAAG
GTGATTTCGTCCGCGTGTAAAACCTATTGCGGGAAAATCTCTCCTTCTAAGAAGGAAATAGGGGCCATGT
TGTCCCTGTTACAAAAGGAAGGGTTGCTTATGTCTCCCTCAGATTTATATTCTCCGGGGTCCTGGGATCC
CATCACTGCGGCGCTCTCCCAGCGGGCAATGGTACTTGGAAAATCGGGAGAGTTAAAAACCTGGGGATTG
GTTTTGGGGGCATTGAAGGCGGCTCGAGAGGAACAGGTTACATCTGAGCAAGCAAAGTTTTGGTTGGGAT
TAGGGGGAGGGAGGGTCTCTCCCCCAGGTCCGGAGTGCATCGAGAAACCAGCTACGGAGCGGCGAATCGA
CAAAGGGGAGGAGGTGGGAGAAACAACTGTGCAGCGAGATGCGAAGATGGCGCCAGAGGAAGCGGCCACA
CCTAAAACCGTTGGCACATCCTGCTATCATTGCGGAACAGCTGTTGGCTGCAATTGCGCCACCGCCACAG
CCTCGGCCCCTCCTCCCCCTTATGTGGGGAGTGGTTTGTATCCTTCCCTGGCGGGGGTGGGAGAGCAGCA
GGGCCAGGGAGATAACACGTCTCGGGGGGCGGAGCAGCCAAGGGAGGAGCCAGGGCACGCGGGTCAGGCC
CCTGGGCCGGCCCTGACTGACTGGGCAAGGGTAAGGGAGGAGCTTGCGAGTACTGGTCCGCCCGTGGTGG
CCATGCCTGTAGTGATTAAGACAGAGGGACCCGCCTGGACCCCTCTGGAGCCAAAATTGATCACAAGACT
GGCTGATACGGTCAGGACCAAGGGCTTACGATCCCCGATCACTATGGCAGAAGTGGAAGCGCTCATGTCC
TCCCCGTTGCTGCCGCATGACGTCACGAATCTAATGAGAGTGATTTTAGGACCTGCCCCATATGCCTTAT
GGATGGACGCTTGGGGAGTCCAACTCCAGACGGTTATAGCGGCAGCCACTCGCGACCCCCGACACCCAGC
GAACGGTCAAGGGCGGGGGGAACGGACTAACTTGGATCGATTAAAGGGCTTAGCTGATGGGATGGTGGGC
AACCCACAGGGTCAGGCCGCATTATTAAGACCGGGGGAATTGGTTGCTATTACGGCGTCGGCTCTCCAGG
CGTTTAGAGAAGTTGCCCGGCTGGCGGAACCTGCAGGTCCATGGGCGGACATCACGCAGGGACCATCTGA
GTCCTTTGTTGATTTTGCCAATCGGCTTATAAAGGCGGTTGAGGGGTCAGATCTCCCGCCTTCCGCGCGG
GCTCCGGTGATCATTGACTGCTTTAGGCAGAAGTCACAGCCAGATATTCAGCAGCTTATACGGGCAGCAC
CCTCCACGCTGACCACCCCAGGAGAGATAATCAAATATGTGCTAGACAGGCAGAAGATTGCCCCTCTTAC
GGATCAAGGCATAGCCGCGGCCATGTCGTCTGCTATCCAGCCCTTAGTTATGGCAGTAGTCAATAGAGAG
AGGGATGGACAAACTGGGTCGGGTGGTCGTGCCCGAGGGCTCTGCTACACTTGTGGATCCCCGGGACATT
ATCAGGCACAGTGCCCGAAAAAACGAAAGTCAGGAAACAGCCGTGAGCGATGTCAGCTGTGTGACGGGAT
GGGACACAACGCTAAACAGTGTAGGAAGCGGGATGGCAACCAGGGCCAACGCCCAGGAAGAGGTCTCTCT
TCGGGGCCGTGGCCCGGCCCTGAGCAGCCTGCCGTCTCGTTAGCGATGACAATGGAACATAAAGATCGCC
CCTTGGTTAGGGTCATTCTGACTAACACTGGGAGTCATCCAGTCAAACAACGTTCGGTGTATATCACCGC
GCTGTTGGACTCCGGAGCGGACATCACTATTATTTCGGAGGAGGATTGGCCTACTGATTGGCCGGTGGTG
GACACCGCGAACCCACAGATCCATGGCATAGGAGGGGGAATTCCCATGCGAAAATCCCGGGATATGATAG
AGGTGGGGGTTATTAACCGAGACGGGTCGTTGGAGCGACCCCTGCTCCTCTTCCCCGCAGTCGCTATGGT
TAGAGGGAGTATCCTAGGAAGAGATTGTCTGCAGGGCCTAGGGCTCCGCTTGACAAATTTATAGGGAGGG
CCACTGTTCTTACTGTTGCGCTACATCTGGCTATTCCGCTCAAATGGAAGTCAGACCGCACGCCTGTGTG
GATTGACCAGTGGCCCCTTCCTGAAGGTAAACTTGTAGCGCTAACGCAATTAGTGGAAAAAGAATTACAG
TTAGGACATATAGAGCCCTCACTTAGTTGTTGGAACACACCTGTTTTTGTGATCCGGAAGGCTTCCGGGT
CTTATCGCTTATTGCATGATTTGCGCGCTGTTAACGCCAAGCTTGTTCCTTTTGGGGCCGTCCAACAGGG
GGCGCCAGTTCTCTCCGCGCTCCCGCGTGGCTGGCCCCTGATGGTCCTAGACCTCAAGGATTGCTTCTTT
TCTATCCCTCTTGCGGAACAAGATCGCGAAGCTTTTGCATTTACGCTCCCCTCTGTGAATAACCAGGCCC
CCGCTCGAAGATTCCAATGGAAGGTCTTGCCCCAAGGGATGACCTGTTCTCCCACTATCTGTCAGTTGGT
AGTGGGTCAGGTGCTCGAGCCCTTGCGACTCAAGCACCCAGCTCTGCGCATGTTGCATTATATGGACGAT
CTTTTGCTAGCCGCCTCAAGTCATGATGGGTTGGAAGCGGCAGGGAAGGAGGTTATCGGTACATTGGAAA
GAGCCGGGTTCACTATTTCGCCGGATAAGATCCAGAGGGAGCCCGGAGTACAATATCTTGGGTACAAGTT
AGGCAGTACGTATGTAGCACCCGTAGGCTTGGTAGCAGAACCCAGGATAGCCACCTTGTGGGATGTTCAA
AAGCTGGTGGGGTCACTTCAGTGGCTTCGCCCAGCGTTAGGGATCCCGCCACGACTGATGGGTCCCTTTT
ATGAGCAGTTACGAGGGTCAGATCCTAACGAGGCGAGGGAATGGAATCTAGACATGAAAATGGCCTGGAG
AGAGATCGTACAGCTTAGCACTACTGCTGCCTTGGAACGATGGGACCCTGCCCAGCCTCTGGAAGGAGCG
GTCGCTAGATGTGAACAGGGGGCAATAGGGGTCCTGGGACAGGGACTGTCCACACACCCAAGGCCATGTT
TGTGGTTATTCTCCACCCAACCCACCAAGGCGTTTACTGCTTGGTTAGAAGTGCTCACCCTTTTGATTAC
TAAGCTACGCGCTTCGGCAGTGCGAACCTTTGGCAAGGAGGTTGATATCCTCCTGTTGCCTGCATGCTTC
CGGGAGGACCTTCCGCTCCCGGAGGGGATCCTGTTAGCACTTAGGGGGTTTGCAGGAAAAATCAGGAGTA
GTGACACGCCATCTATTTTTGACATTGCGCGTCCACTGCATGTTTCTCTGAAAGTGAGGGTTACCGACCA
CCCTGTGCCGGGACCCACTGTCTTTACCGACGCCTCCTCAAGCACCCATAAAGGGGTGGTAGTCTGGAGG
GAGGGCCCAAGGTGGGAGATAAAAGAAATAGTTGATTTGGGGGCAAGTGTACAACAACTGGAGGCACGCG
CTGTGGCCATGGCACTTCTGCTGTGGCCGACAACGCCCACTAATGTAGTGACTGACTCTGCGTTTGTTGC
GAAAATGTTACTCAAGATGGGACAGGAGGGAGTCCCGTCTACAGCGGCAGCTTTTATTTTAGAGGATGCG
TTAAGCCAAAGGTCAGCCATGGCCGCCGTTCTCCACGTGCGGAGTCATTCTGAAGTGCCAGGGTTTTTCA
CAGAAGGAAATGACGTGGCAGATAGCCAAGCCACCTTTCAAGCGTATCCCTTGAGAGAGGCTAAAGATCT
TCATACCGCTCTCCATATTGGACCCCGCGCGCTATCCAAAGCGTGTAATATATCTATGCAGCAGGCTAGG
GAGGTTGTTCAGACCTGCCCGCATTGTAATTCAGCCCCTGCGTTGGAGGCCGGGGTAAACCCTAGGGGTT
TGGGACCCCTACAGATATGGCAGACAGACTTTACGCTTGAGCCTAGAATGGCTCCCCGTTCCTGGCTCGC
TGTTACTGTGGACACCGCCTCATCAGCGATAGTCGTAACTCAGCATGGCCGTGTTACATCGGTTGCTGCA
CAACATCATTGGGCCACGGCTATCGCCGTTTTGGGAAGACCAAAGGCCATAAAAACAGATAACGGGTCCT
GCTTCACGTCTAAATCCACGCGGGAGTGGCTCGCGAGATGGGGGATAGCACACACCACCGGGATTCCGGG
AAATTCCCAGGGTCAAGCTATGGTAGAGCGGGCCAACCGGCTCCTGAAAGATAAGATCCGTGTGCTTGCG
GAAGGGGACGGCTTTATGAAAAGAATCCCCGCCAGCAAACAGGGGGAACTACTAGCCAAAGCAATGTATG
CCCTCAATCACTTTGAGCGTGGTGAAAACACAAAAACACCGGTACAAAAACACTGGAGACCTACCGTTCT
TACAGAAGGACCCCCGGTTAAAATACGAATAGAGACAGGGGAGTGGGAAAAAGGATGGAACGTGCTGGTC
TGGGGACGAGGTTATGCCGCTGTGAAAAACAGGGACACTGATAAGGTTATTTGGGTACCCTCTCGGAAAG
TTAAACCGGATGTCACCCAAAAGGATGAGGTGACTAAGAAAGATGAGGCGAGCCCTCTTTTTGCAGGCAT
TTCTGACTGGATACCCTGGGAAGACGAGCAAGAAGGACTCCAAGGAGAAACCGCTAGCAACAAGCAAGAA
AGACCCGGAGAAGACACCCTTGCTGCCAACGAGAGTTAATTATATTCTCATTATTGGTGTCCTGGTCTTG
TGTGAGGTTACGGGGGTAAGAGCTGATGTCCACTTACTCGAGCAGCCAGGGAACCTTTGGATTACATGGG
CCAACCGTACAGGCCAAACGGATTTTTGCCTCTCTACACAGTCAGCCACCTCCCCTTTTCAAACATGTTT
GATAGGTATCCCGTCCCCTATTTCCGAGGGTGATTTTAAGGGATATGTTTCTGATACAAATTGCACCACC
TTGGGAACTGATCGGTTAGTCTCGTCAGCCGACTTTACTGGCGGACCTGACAACAGTACCACCCTCACTT
ATCGGAAGGTCTCATGCTTGTTGTTAAAGCTGAATGTCTCTATGTGGGATGAGCCACCTGAACTACAGCT
GTTAGGTTCCCAGTCTCTCCCTAACATTACTAATATTGCTCAGATTTCCGGTATAACCGGGGGATGCGTA
GGCTTCAGACCACAAGGGGTTCCTTGGTATCTAGGTTGGTCTAGACAGGAGGCCACGCGGTTTCTCCTTA
GACACCCCTCTTTCTCTAAATCCACGGAACCGTTTACGGTGGTGACAGCGGATAGGCACAATCTTTTTAT
GGGGAGTGAGTACTGCGGTGCATATGGCTACAGATTTTGGAACATGTATAACTGCTCACAGGTGGGGCGG
CAGTACCGCTGTGGTAATGCGCGCAGCCCCCGCCCGGGTCTTCCTGAAATCCAGTGTACAAGGAGAGGAG
GCAAATGGGTTAATCAATCACAGGAAATTAATGAGTCGGAGCCGTTCAGCTTTACGGTGAACTGTACAGC
TAGTAGTTTGGGTAATGCCAGTGGGTGTTGCGGAAAAGCAGGCACGATTCTCCCGGGAAAGTGGGTCGAC
AGCACACAAGGTAGTTTCACCAAACCAAAAGCGCTACCACCCGCAATTTTCCTCATTTGTGGGGATCGCG
CATGGCAAGGAATTCCCAGTCGTCCGGTAGGGGGCCCCTGCTATTTAGGCAAGCTTACCATGTTAGCACC
TAAGCATACAGATATTCTCAAGGTGCTTGTCAATTCATCGCGGACAGGTATAAGACGTAAACGAAGCACC
TCACACCTGGATGATACATGCTCAGATGAAGTGCAGCTTTGGGGTCCTACAGCAAGAATCTTTGCATCTA
TCCTAGCCCCGGGGGTAGCAGCTGCGCAAGCCTTAAGAGAAATTGAGAGACTAGCCTGTTGGTCCGTTAA
ACAGGCTAACTTGACAACATCACTCCTCGGGGACTTATTGGATGATGTCACGAGTATTCGACACGCGGTC
CTGCAGAACCGAGCGGCTATTGACTTCTTGCTCCTAGCTCACGGCCATGGCTGTGAGGACGTTGCCGGAA
TGTGCTGTTTCAATTTGAGTGATCACAGTGAGTCTATACAGAAGAAGTTCCAGCTAATGAAGGAACATGT
CAATAAGATCGGCGTGGACAGCGACCCAATTGGAAGTTGGCTGCGAGGACTATTCGGGGGAATAGGAGAA
TGGGCCGTTCATTTGCTGAAAGGACTGCTTTTGGGGCTTGTAGTTATTTTGTTGCTAGTAGTGTGCCTGC
CTTGCCTTTTGCAAATCGTATGCGGTAACATCAGAAAGATGATTAATAACTCCATCAGCTACCACACGGA
ATATAAGAAGCTGCAAAAGGCCTGTGGGCAGCCTGAAAGCAGAATAGTATAAGGCAGTACATGGGTGGTG
GTATAGCGCTTGCGAGTCCATCGAGGAAGGCAGGAAAGACAGCTATTGGTAATTGTGAAATACGCTTTTG
TCTGTGTGCTGCAGGAGCTGAGCTGACTCTGCTGGTGGCCTCGCGTACCACTGTGGCATCGATTCTAGAC
CACTGTGGCCAGGCGGTAGCTGGGACGTGCAGCCGACCACCATGGTGAGCAAGGGCGAGGAGCTGTTCAC
CGGGGTGGTGCCCATCCTGGTCGAGCTGGACGGCGACGTAAACGGCCACAAGTTCAGCGTGTCCGGCGAG
GGCGAGGGCGATGCCACCTACGGCAAGCTGACCCTGAAGTTCATCTGCACCACCGGCAAGCTGCCCGTGC
CCTGGCCCACCCTCGTGACCACCCTGACCTACGGCGTGCAGTGCTTCAGCCGCTACCCCGACCACATGAA
GCAGCACGACTTCTTCAAGTCCGCCATGCCCGAAGGCTACGTCCAGGAGCGCACCATCTTCTTCAAGGAC
GACGGCAACTACAAGACCCGCGCCGAGGTGAAGTTCGAGGGCGACACCCTGGTGAACCGCATCGAGCTGA
AGGGCATCGACTTCAAGGAGGACGGCAACATCCTGGGGCACAAGCTGGAGTACAACTACAACAGCCACAA
CGTCTATATCATGGCCGACAAGCAGAAGAACGGCATCAAGGTGAACTTCAAGATCCGCCACAACATCGAG
GACGGCAGCGTGCAGCTCGCCGACCACTACCAGCAGAACACCCCCATCGGCGACGGCCCCGTGCTGCTGC
CCGACAACCACTACCTGAGCACCCAGTCCGCCCTGAGCAAAGACCCCAACGAGAAGCGCGATCACATGGT
CCTGCTGGAGTTCGTGACCGCCGCCGGGATCACTCTCGGCATGGACGAGCTGTACAAGTAAAGCGGCCGC
GACTCTAGGGGATCCTCTAGAGTCGACCTGCAGCCAAGCTTATCGATGCGATGTACGGGCCAGATATACG
CGTATCTGAGGGGACTAGGGTGTGTTTAGGCGAAAAGCGGGGCTTCGGTTGTACGCGGTTAGGAGTCCCC
TCAGGATATAGTAGTTTCGCTTTTGCATAGGGAGGGGGAAATGTAGTCTTATGCAATACTCTTGTAGTCT
TGCAACATGGTAACGATGAGTTAGCAACATGCCTTACAAGGAGAGAAAAAGCACCGTGCATGCCGATTGG
TGGAAGTAAGGTGGTACGATCGTGCCTTATTAGGAAGGCAACAGACGGGTCTGACATGGATTGGACGAAC
CACTGAATTCCGCATTGCAGAGATATTGTATTTAAGTGCCTAGCTCGATACAATAAAC
Features (pLannotate 1.2.2; 21 found; start..end, strand, type, name):
     55..129     +  ncRNA          RSV PBS: Accession: RF00467 - Rous sarcoma virus (RSV) primer binding site (PBS)
    256..550     -  CDS            TcR (fragment): tetracycline efflux protein; tet; confers resistance to tetracycline
    632..654     -  protein_bind   lac operator (fragment): The lac repressor binds to the lac operator to inhibit transcription in E. coli. This inhibition can be relieved by adding lactose or isopropyl-β-D-thiogalactopyranoside (IPTG). lac repressor encoded by lacI
    658..688     -  promoter       lac UV5 promoter: E. coli lac promoter with an "up" mutation
    817..921     +  promoter       AmpR promoter: bla
    922..1782    +  CDS            AmpR: β-lactamase; bla; confers resistance to ampicillin, carbenicillin, and related antibiotics
   1953..2541    +  rep_origin     ori: high-copy-number ColE1/pMB1/pBR322/pUC origin of replication
   2727..2867    -  misc_feature   bom: basis of mobility region from pBR322
   2969..3160    -  CDS            rop: Rop protein, which maintains plasmids at low copy number; rop
   3177..3557    +  CDS            YPB1_ECOLX: Protein predicted: Swiss-Prot protein existence level 4. From Escherichia coli.
   3799..3868    -  CDS            TcR (fragment): tetracycline efflux protein; tet; confers resistance to tetracycline
   3873..3967    +  ncRNA          Retro dr1: Accession: RF00214 - Retrovirus direct repeat 1 (dr1)
   4003..4264    +  promoter       RSV promoter: Rous sarcoma virus enhancer/promoter
   4286..4360    +  ncRNA          RSV PBS: Accession: RF00467 - Rous sarcoma virus (RSV) primer binding site (PBS)
   4603..6711    +  CDS            gag: GAG_RSVSB - Experimental evidence at protein level: Swiss-Prot protein existence level 1. [Protease p15]: Aspartyl protease that mediates proteolytic cleavages of Gag and Gag-Pol polyproteins during or shortly after the release of the virion from the plasma membrane. Cleavages take place as an ordered, step-wise cascade to yield mature proteins. This process is called maturation. Displays maximal activity during the budding process just prior to particle release from the cell. From Rous sarcoma virus (strain Schmidt-Ruppin B) (RSV-SRB).
   6699..9416    +  CDS            gag-pol (fragment): POL_RSVSB - Experimental evidence at protein level: Swiss-Prot protein existence level 1. [Integrase]: Catalyzes viral DNA integration into the host chromosome, by performing a series of DNA cutting and joining reactions (PubMed:9218451). This recombination event is an essential step in the viral replication cycle. Has a strong preference for using the 3'-OH at the viral DNA end as a nucleophile. From Rous sarcoma virus (strain Schmidt-Ruppin B) (RSV-SRB).
   9301..11109   +  CDS            env: ENV_RSVSA - Experimental evidence at protein level: Swiss-Prot protein existence level 1. The transmembrane protein (TM) acts as a class I viral fusion protein. Under the current model, the protein has at least 3 conformational states: pre-fusion native state, pre-hairpin intermediate state, and post-fusion hairpin state. During viral and target cell membrane fusion, the coiled coil regions (heptad repeats) assume a trimer-of-hairpins structure, positioning the fusion peptide in close proximity to the C-terminal region of the ectodomain. The formation of this structure appears to drive apposit
  11312..12031   +  CDS            EGFP: the original enhanced GFP (Yang et al., 1996) mammalian codon-optimized
  12048..12073   +  misc_feature   MCS (fragment): pUC18/19 multiple cloning site
  12090..12184   +  ncRNA          Retro dr1: Accession: RF00214 - Retrovirus direct repeat 1 (dr1)
  12220..33      +  promoter       RSV promoter (across the origin): Rous sarcoma virus enhancer/promoter
