[The description below was written by a language model from this plasmid's Addgene catalogue record and pLannotate feature annotations shown in this document.]
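Description:
RCAS GFP (CT#22) is an avian retroviral expression plasmid built on the RCAS (A) backbone, a proviral vector derived from Rous sarcoma virus. The sequenced record is about 12.4 kb, consistent with the listed 11.6 kb backbone plus a roughly 700 bp insert. The bacterial portion is pBR322-like: a ColE1/pMB1-type origin with bom and rop elements, an AmpR (β-lactamase) cassette for ampicillin selection, and leftover fragments of the tetracycline resistance gene that are not expected to be functional. The catalogue lists it as high copy.

The proviral portion is bounded by two copies of the RSV enhancer/promoter (the LTR regions, one spanning the plasmid origin), each followed by an RSV primer binding site annotation. Between them lie intact gag, gag-pol and env reading frames. The env best matches a subgroup A RSV strain, in keeping with the "(A)" designation that determines which avian cells the virus can enter. Because all the viral structural and enzymatic genes are present, virus produced from transfected permissive avian cells should be able to spread from cell to cell without a helper. The payload, annotated as EGFP, sits downstream of env at the ClaI cloning site, the position occupied by src in the parental virus, and is flanked downstream by a direct repeat (dr1) element. No separate internal promoter is annotated, so expression presumably depends on LTR-driven transcription, typically through a spliced message in RCAS vectors.

The construct serves as a fluorescent reporter virus for infecting and marking avian cells or embryonic tissues. It is also useful as a control for infection efficiency and viral spread alongside RCAS vectors carrying other genes.
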