Addgene plasmid #13878: RCAS GFP (CT#22)
Depositing lab: Connie Cepko. Depositing organization: Harvard Medical School. Publication: Production and design of more effective avian replication-incompetent retroviral vectors. Chen CM, Smith DM, Peters MA, Samson ME, Zitz J, Tabin CJ, Cepko CL. Dev Biol. 1999 Oct 15. 214(2):370-84. 10.1006/dbio.1999.9432 PubMed 10525341.
Backbone
  Vector backbone: RCAS (A)
  Backbone size w/o insert (bp): 11600
  Vector type: Retroviral ; avian expression
Growth in bacteria
  Bacterial resistance: Ampicillin, 100 μg/mL
  Growth temperature: 37°C
  Growth strain: DH5alpha
  Copy number: High Copy
Gene/Insert
  Gene/Insert name: GFP
  Insert size (bp): 700
  Cloning method: Restriction Enzyme; 5′ cloning site ClaI (not destroyed); 3′ cloning site ClaI (destroyed during cloning)
  Sequencing primers: 5′ RCAS-F
Terms and licenses: Academic/Nonprofit Terms; Industry Terms: Not Available to Industry
How to cite: RCAS GFP (CT#22) was a gift from Connie Cepko (Addgene plasmid # 13878 ; http://n2t.net/addgene:13878 ; RRID:Addgene_13878)
