>Addgene plasmid #13878 | RCAS GFP (CT#22) | addgene partial sequence | sequence record 20178 | 13878 with RCAS-F
GGAAGAAGCTATTGGTAATTGTGAAATACGCTTTTGTCTGTGTGCTGCAGGAGCTGAGCTGACTCTGCTG
GTGGCCTCGCGTACCACTGTGGCATCGATTCTAGACCACTGTGGCCAGGCGGTAGCTGGGACGTGCAGCC
GACCACCATGGTGAGCAAGGGCGAGGAGCTGTTCACCGGGGTGGTGCCCATCCTGGTCGAGCTGGACGGC
GACGTAAACGGCCACAAGTTCAGCGTGTCCGGCGAGGGCGAGGGCGATGCCACCTACGGCAAGCTGACCC
TGAAGTTCATCTGCACCACCGGCAAGCTGCCCGTGCCCTGGCCCACCCTCGTGACCACCCTGACCTACGG
CGTGCAGTGCTTCAGCCGCTACCCCGACCACATGAAGCAGCACGACTTCTTCAAGTCCGCCATGCCCGAA
GGCTACGTCCAGGAGCGCACCATCTTCTTCAAGGACGACGGCAACTACAAGACCCGCGCCGAGGTGAAGT
TCGAGGGCGACACCCTGGTGAACCGCATCGAGCTGAAGGGCATCGACTTCAAGGAGGACGGCAACATCCT
GGGGCACAAGCTGGAGTACAACTACAACAGCCACAACGTCTATATCATGGCCGACAAGCAGAAGAACGGC
ATCAAGGTGAACTTCAAGATCCGCCACAACATCGAGGACGGCAGCGTGCAGCTCGCCGACCACTACCAGC
AGAACACCCCCATCGGCGACGGCCCCGTGCTGCTGCCCGACAACCACTACCTGAGCACCCAGTCCGCCCT
GAGCAAAGACCCCAACGAGAAGCGCGATCACATGGTTCCTGCTGGAGTTCGTGA
